Addgene plasmid #131457: pKLD-CAG-DYSF-CFL
Purpose: Encodes Dysferlin protein (Therapeutic gene) along with Follistatin protein to cure LGMD2B along with luciferase enzyme for in vivo live imaging
Depositing lab: Michele Calos. Depositing organization: Stanford University. Publication: Plasmid-Mediated Gene Therapy in Mouse Models of Limb Girdle Muscular Dystrophy. Guha TK, Pichavant C, Calos MP. Mol Ther Methods Clin Dev. 2019 Oct 14;15:294-304. doi: 10.1016/j.omtm.2019.10.002. eCollection 2019 Dec 13. PubMed 31890729.
Backbone
  Vector backbone: pKLD
  Total vector size (bp): 16156
  Vector type: Mammalian Expression, Bacterial Expression
Growth in bacteria
  Bacterial resistance: Kanamycin, 50 μg/mL
  Growth temperature: 37°C
  Growth strain: DH5alpha
  Copy number: Low Copy
Gene/Insert
  Gene/Insert name: DYSF and Follistatin
  Species: H. sapiens (human)
  Insert size (bp): 6262
  Mutation: R15C (in DYSF) and Q2579H (in CFL)
  Entrez Gene: DYSF (a.k.a. FER1L1, LGMD2B, LGMDR2, MMD1); FST (a.k.a. FS)
Terms and licenses: Academic/Nonprofit Terms; Industry Terms: Not Available to Industry
Depositor comments: Addgene NGS identified two point mutations: R15C (in DYSF) and Q2579H (in CFL)
How to cite: pKLD-CAG-DYSF-CFL was a gift from Michele Calos (Addgene plasmid # 131457 ; http://n2t.net/addgene:131457 ; RRID:Addgene_131457)
