[The description below was written by a language model from this plasmid's Addgene catalogue record and pLannotate feature annotations shown in this document.]
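Description:
pKLD-CAG-DYSF-CFL is a roughly 16.2 kb non-viral mammalian expression plasmid built on the pKLD backbone and intended for plasmid-mediated gene therapy studies in mouse models of limb girdle muscular dystrophy type 2B, the dysferlin-deficient form. It is propagated in E. coli under kanamycin selection through a Tn5-derived NeoR/KanR (aminoglycoside phosphotransferase) gene. The annotated origin is of the ColE1/pUC type, although the catalogue lists the plasmid as low copy. Just upstream of the expression cassette sit a loxP site and a φC31 integrase attB site. The attB site would allow integrase-mediated insertion into pseudo-attP sites in a mammalian genome, but the record does not say how either site is used here.

The payload is a single long open reading frame driven by the CAG promoter, which comprises the CMV enhancer, chicken β-actin promoter and chimeric β-actin/β-globin intron. Full-length human dysferlin (DYSF), a calcium-sensing protein involved in sarcolemmal membrane repair, is followed by the "CFL" module: mCherry, human follistatin (FST) and firefly luciferase (luc+). Each coding sequence is separated by a P2A peptide, so one transcript yields four separate proteins. Dysferlin is the therapeutic gene, follistatin is an activin antagonist included as a co-therapeutic, mCherry gives a fluorescent readout, and luciferase permits live in vivo bioluminescence imaging of expression. The cassette ends with a rabbit β-globin polyadenylation signal, and HSV TK and bGH poly(A) signals are also annotated downstream.

Repository sequencing found two point changes, R15C in DYSF and Q2579H in the CFL portion. The sequenced record is also a few bases longer than the depositor's. The short odorant receptor, groL2 and HBB fragments are probably incidental similarity matches, the HBB hit lying within the β-globin 3′ region.
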