Features (pLannotate 1.2.2; 23 found; start..end, strand, type, name):
    550..678     -  CDS            OR51A4 (fragment): O51A4_HUMAN - Experimental evidence at transcript level: Swiss-Prot protein existence level 2. Odorant receptor. From Homo sapiens (Human).
    704..862     -  CDS            OR51A7 (fragment): O51A7_HUMAN - Experimental evidence at transcript level: Swiss-Prot protein existence level 2. Odorant receptor. From Homo sapiens (Human).
   1240..1374    +  CDS            tnpA (fragment): TN5P_ECOLX - Also known as tnp. Experimental evidence at protein level: Swiss-Prot protein existence level 1. Mediates transposition of transposon Tn5 by a 'cut and paste' mechanism. First, the monomeric transposase binds the 19 bp inverted DNA repeats flanking the transposon. Then, dimerization of the DNA- bound transposase creates a synaptic DNA complex. After nicking of the first DNA strand, excision of the transposon proceeds through a series of intermediates. The transposase then mediates the insertion of the transposon at a new site by strand transfer. The activity of the wild- type tran
   1406..2200    +  CDS            NeoR/KanR: aminoglycoside phosphotransferase from Tn5; aph(3')-II (or nptII); confers resistance to neomycin, kanamycin, and G418 (Geneticin®)
   2221..2271    -  misc_feature   bom (fragment): basis of mobility region from pBR322
   2298..2386    +  promoter       AmpR promoter (fragment): bla
   2525..3113    +  rep_origin     ori: high-copy-number ColE1/pMB1/pBR322/pUC origin of replication
   3177..3210    -  protein_bind   loxP: Cre-mediated recombination occurs in the 8-bp core sequence (GCATACAT). Cre recombinase
   3238..3307    +  protein_bind   attB: attB site for the φC31 integrase (Groth et al., 2000) phage φC31 integrase
   3563..3866    +  enhancer       CMV enhancer: human cytomegalovirus immediate early enhancer
   3869..4144    +  promoter       chicken β-actin promoter: No description available
   4145..5153    +  intron         chimeric intron: chimera between introns from chicken β-actin and rabbit β-globin
   5236..11475   +  CDS            DYSF: DYSF_HUMAN - Also known as FER1L1. Experimental evidence at protein level: Swiss-Prot protein existence level 1. Key calcium ion sensor involved in the Ca(2+)-triggered synaptic vesicle-plasma membrane fusion. Plays a role in the sarcolemma repair mechanism of both skeletal muscle and cardiomyocytes that permits rapid resealing of membranes disrupted by mechanical stress (By similarity). From Homo sapiens (Human).
  11482..11538   +  CDS            P2A: 2A peptide from porcine teschovirus-1 polyprotein Eukaryotic ribosomes fail to insert a peptide bond between the Gly and Pro residues, yielding separate polypeptides.
  11539..12246   +  CDS            mCherry: mCherry is a basic (constitutively fluorescent) red fluorescent protein published in 2004, derived from Discosoma sp.. It is reported to be a very rapidly-maturing monomer with low acid sensitivity.
  12256..12312   +  CDS            P2A: 2A peptide from porcine teschovirus-1 polyprotein Eukaryotic ribosomes fail to insert a peptide bond between the Gly and Pro residues, yielding separate polypeptides.
  12313..13344   +  CDS            FST: FST_HUMAN - Experimental evidence at protein level: Swiss-Prot protein existence level 1. Binds directly to activin and functions as an activin antagonist. Specific inhibitor of the biosynthesis and secretion of pituitary follicle stimulating hormone (FSH). From Homo sapiens (Human).
  13360..13416   +  CDS            P2A: 2A peptide from porcine teschovirus-1 polyprotein Eukaryotic ribosomes fail to insert a peptide bond between the Gly and Pro residues, yielding separate polypeptides.
  13417..15069   +  CDS            luciferase: firefly luciferase; luc+; enhanced luc+ version of the luciferase gene
  15075..15140   +  CDS            HBB (fragment): HBB_PONPY - Experimental evidence at transcript level: Swiss-Prot protein existence level 2. Involved in oxygen transport from the lung to the various peripheral tissues. From Pongo pygmaeus (Bornean orangutan).
  15211..15266   +  polyA_signal   β-globin poly(A) signal: rabbit β-globin polyadenylation signal (Gil and Proudfoot, 1987)
  15653..15700   +  polyA_signal   HSV TK poly(A) signal: herpes simplex virus thymidine kinase polyadenylation signal (Cole and Stacy, 1985)
  15932..16156   +  polyA_signal   bGH poly(A) signal: bovine growth hormone polyadenylation signal
>Addgene plasmid #131457 | pKLD-CAG-DYSF-CFL | depositor full sequence | sequence record 251969 | pKLD-CAG-DYSF-CFL sequence 16156 bps
GAATTCAAACTAGAGGGACAGCCCCCCCCCAAAGCCCCCAGGGATGTAATTACGTCCCTCCCCCGCTAGG
GGGCAGCAGCGAGCCGCCCGGGGCTCCGCTCCGGTCCGGCGCTCCCCCCGCATCCCCGAGCCGGCAGCGT
GCGGGGACAGCCCGGGCACGGGGAAGGTGGCACGGGATCGCTTTCCTCTGAACGCTTCTCGCTGCTCTTT
GAGCCTGCAGACACCTGGGGGGATACGGGGAAAAAGCTTTAGGCTGAAAGAGAGATTTAGAATGACAGAA
TCATAGAACGGCCTGGGTTGCAAAGGAGCACAGTGCTCATCCAGATCCAACCCCCTGCTATGTGCAGGGT
CATCAACCAGCAGCCCAGGCTGCCCAGAGCCACATCCAGCCTGGCCTTGAATGCCTGCAGGGATGGGGCA
TCCACAGCCTCCTTGGGCAACCTGTTCAGTGCGTCACCACCCTCTGGGGGAAAAACTGCCTCCTCATATC
CAACCCAAACCTCCCCTGTCTCAGTGTAAAGCCATTCCCCCTTGTCCTATCAAGGGGGAGTTTGCTGTGA
CATTGTTGGTCTGGGGTGACACATGTTTGCCAATTCAGTGCATCACGGAGAGGCAGATCTTGGGGATAAG
GAAGTGCAGGACAGCATGGACGTGGGACATGCAGGTGTTGAGGGCTCTGGGACACTCTCCAAGTCACAGC
GTTCAGAACAGCCTTAAAGATAAGAAGATAGGATAGAAGGACAAAGAGCAAGTTAAAACCCAGCATGGAG
AGGAGCACAAAAAGGCCACAGACACTGCTGGTCCCTGTGTCTGAGCCTGCATGTTTGATGGTGTCTGGAT
GCAAGCAGAAGGGGTGGAAGAGCTTGCCTGGAGAGATACAGCTGGGTCAGTAGGACTGGGACAGGCAGCT
GGAGAATTGCCATGTAGATGTTCATACAATCGTCAAATCATGAAGGCTGGAAAAGCCCTCCAAGATCCCC
AAGACCAACCCCAACCCACCCACCGTGCCCACTGGCCATGTCCCTCAGTGCCACATCCCCACAGTTCTTC
ATCACCTCCAGGGACGGTGACCCCCCCACCTCCGTGGGCAGCTGTGCCACTGCAGCACCGCTCTTTGGAG
AAGGTAAATCTTGCTAAATCCAGCCCGACCCTCCCCTGGCACAACGTAAGGCCATTATCTCTCATCCAAC
TCCAGGACGGAGTCAGTGAGGATGGGGCTCTAGTTTGCCGCCTCTTCTACTGGGCGGTTTTATGGACAGC
AAGCGAACCGGAATTGCCAGCTGGGGCGCCCTCTGGTAAGGTTGGGAAGCCCTGCAAAGTAAACTGGATG
GCTTTCTTGCCGCCAAGGATCTGATGGCGCAGGGGATCAAGCTCTGATCAAGAGACAGGATGAGGATCGT
TTCGCATGATTGAACAAGATGGATTGCACGCAGGTTCTCCGGCCGCTTGGGTGGAGAGGCTATTCGGCTA
TGACTGGGCACAACAGACAATCGGCTGCTCTGATGCCGCCGTGTTCCGGCTGTCAGCGCAGGGGCGCCCG
GTTCTTTTTGTCAAGACCGACCTGTCCGGTGCCCTGAATGAACTGCAAGACGAGGCAGCGCGGCTATCGT
GGCTGGCCACGACGGGCGTTCCTTGCGCAGCTGTGCTCGACGTTGTCACTGAAGCGGGAAGGGACTGGCT
GCTATTGGGCGAAGTGCCGGGGCAGGATCTCCTGTCATCTCACCTTGCTCCTGCCGAGAAAGTATCCATC
ATGGCTGATGCAATGCGGCGGCTGCATACGCTTGATCCGGCTACCTGCCCATTCGACCACCAAGCGAAAC
ATCGCATCGAGCGAGCACGTACTCGGATGGAAGCCGGTCTTGTCGATCAGGATGATCTGGACGAAGAGCA
TCAGGGGCTCGCGCCAGCCGAACTGTTCGCCAGGCTCAAGGCGAGCATGCCCGACGGCGAGGATCTCGTC
GTGACCCATGGCGATGCCTGCTTGCCGAATATCATGGTGGAAAATGGCCGCTTTTCTGGATTCATCGACT
GTGGCCGGCTGGGTGTGGCGGACCGCTATCAGGACATAGCGTTGGCTACCCGTGATATTGCTGAAGAGCT
TGGCGGCGAATGGGCTGACCGCTTCCTCGTGCTTTACGGTATCGCCGCTCCCGATTCGCAGCGCATCGCC
TTCTATCGCCTTCTTGACGAGTTCTTCTGAATTATTAACGCTTACAATTTCCTGATGCGGTATTTTCTCC
TTACGCATCTGTGCGGTATTTCACACCGCATCAGGTGGCACTTTTCGGGGAAATGTGCGCGGAACCCCTA
TTTGTTTATTTTTCTAAATACATTCAAATATGTATCCGCTCATGAGACAATAACCCTGATAAATGCTTCA
ATAATAGCACGTGCTAAAACTTCATTTTTAATTTAAAAGGATCTAGGTGAAGATCCTTTTTGATAATCTC
ATGACCAAAATCCCTTAACGTGAGTTTTCGTTCCACTGAGCGTCAGACCCCGTAGAAAAGATCAAAGGAT
CTTCTTGAGATCCTTTTTTTCTGCGCGTAATCTGCTGCTTGCAAACAAAAAAACCACCGCTACCAGCGGT
GGTTTGTTTGCCGGATCAAGAGCTACCAACTCTTTTTCCGAAGGTAACTGGCTTCAGCAGAGCGCAGATA
CCAAATACTGTTCTTCTAGTGTAGCCGTAGTTAGGCCACCACTTCAAGAACTCTGTAGCACCGCCTACAT
ACCTCGCTCTGCTAATCCTGTTACCAGTGGCTGCTGCCAGTGGCGATAAGTCGTGTCTTACCGGGTTGGA
CTCAAGACGATAGTTACCGGATAAGGCGCAGCGGTCGGGCTGAACGGGGGGTTCGTGCACACAGCCCAGC
TTGGAGCGAACGACCTACACCGAACTGAGATACCTACAGCGTGAGCTATGAGAAAGCGCCACGCTTCCCG
AAGGGAGAAAGGCGGACAGGTATCCGGTAAGCGGCAGGGTCGGAACAGGAGAGCGCACGAGGGAGCTTCC
AGGGGGAAACGCCTGGTATCTTTATAGTCCTGTCGGGTTTCGCCACCTCTGACTTGAGCGTCGATTTTTG
TGATGCTCGTCAGGGGGGCGGAGCCTATGGAAAAACGCCAGCAACGCGGCCTTTTTACGGTTCCTGGCCT
TTTGCTGGCCTTTTGCTCACATGTTCATAACTTCGTATAATGTATGCTATACGAAGTTATCTTAAGGTCG
ACGATGTAGGTCACGGTCTCGAAGCCGCGGTGCGGGTGCCAGGGCGTGCCCTTGGGCTCCCCGGGCGCGT
ACTCCACCTCACCCATCTGGTCCATCATGATGAACGGGTCGAGGTGGCGGTAGTTGATCCCGGCGAACGC
GCGGCGCACCGGGAAGCCCTCGCCCTCGAAACCGCTGGGCGCGGTGGTCACGGTGAGCACGGGACGTGCG
ACGGCGTCGGCGGGTGCGGATACGCGGGGCAGCGTCAGCGGGTTCTCGACGGTCACGGCGGGCATGTCGA
CCTCGAGATTAATAGTAATCAATTACGGGGTCATTAGTTCATAGCCCATATATGGAGTTCCGCGTTACAT
AACTTACGGTAAATGGCCCGCCTGGCTGACCGCCCAACGACCCCCGCCCATTGACGTCAATAATGACGTA
TGTTCCCATAGTAACGCCAATAGGGACTTTCCATTGACGTCAATGGGTGGAGTATTTACGGTAAACTGCC
CACTTGGCAGTACATCAAGTGTATCATATGCCAAGTACGCCCCCTATTGACGTCAATGACGGTAAATGGC
CCGCCTGGCATTATGCCCAGTACATGACCTTATGGGACTTTCCTACTTGGCAGTACATCTACGTATTAGT
CATCGCTATTACCATGGGTCGAGGTGAGCCCCACGTTCTGCTTCACTCTCCCCATCTCCCCCCCCTCCCC
ACCCCCAATTTTGTATTTATTTATTTTTTAATTATTTTGTGCAGCGATGGGGGCGGGGGGGGGGGGGGCG
CGCGCCAGGCGGGGCGGGGCGGGGCGAGGGGCGGGGCGGGGCGAGGCGGAGAGGTGCGGCGGCAGCCAAT
CAGAGCGGCGCGCTCCGAAAGTTTCCTTTTATGGCGAGGCGGCGGCGGCGGCGGCCCTATAAAAAGCGAA
GCGCGCGGCGGGCGGGAGTCGCTGCGTTGCCTTCGCCCCGTGCCCCGCTCCGCGCCGCCTCGCGCCGCCC
GCCCCGGCTCTGACTGACCGCGTTACTCCCACAGGTGAGCGGGCGGGACGGCCCTTCTCCTCCGGGCTGT
AATTAGCGCTTGGTTTAATGACGGCTCGTTTCTTTTCTGTGGCTGCGTGAAAGCCTTAAAGGGCTCCGGG
AGGGCCCTTTGTGCGGGGGGGAGCGGCTCGGGGGGTGCGTGCGTGTGTGTGTGCGTGGGGAGCGCCGCGT
GCGGCCCGCGCTGCCCGGCGGCTGTGAGCGCTGCGGGCGCGGCGCGGGGCTTTGTGCGCTCCGCGTGTGC
GCGAGGGGAGCGCGGCCGGGGGCGGTGCCCCGCGGTGCGGGGGGGCTGCGAGGGGAACAAAGGCTGCGTG
CGGGGTGTGTGCGTGGGGGGGTGAGCAGGGGGTGTGGGCGCGGCGGTCGGGCTGTAACCCCCCCCTGCAC
CCCCCTCCCCGAGTTGCTGAGCACGGCCCGGCTTCGGGTGCGGGGCTCCGTGCGGGGCGTGGCGCGGGGC
TCGCCGTGCCGGGCGGGGGGTGGCGGCAGGTGGGGGTGCCGGGCGGGGCGGGGCCGCCTCGGGCCGGGGA
GGGCTCGGGGGAGGGGCGCGGCGGCCCCGGAGCGCCGGCGGCTGTCGAGGCGCGGCGAGCCGCAGCCATT
GCCTTTTATGGTAATCGTGCGAGAGGGCGCAGGGACTTCCTTTGTCCCAAATCTGGCGGAGCCGAAATCT
GGGAGGCGCCGCCGCACCCCCTCTAGCGGGCGCGGGCGAAGCGGTGCGGCGCCGGCAGGAAGGAAATGGG
CGGGGAGGGCCTTCGTGCGTCGCCGCGCCGCCGTCCCCTTCTCCATCTCCAGCCTCGGGGCTGCCGCAGG
GGGACGGCTGCCTTCGGGGGGGACGGGGCAGGGCGGGGTTCGGCTTCTGGCGTGTGACCGGCGGCTCTAG
AGCCTCTGCTAACCATGTTCATGCCTTCTTCTTTTTCCTACAGCTCCTGGGCAACGCGCTGGTTATTGTG
CTGTCTCATCATTTTGGCAAAGAATTCGGTACCGTTTAAACGATCGGCCGCCACCATGCTGAGGGTCTTC
ATCCTCTATGCCGAGAACGTCCACACACCCGACACCGACATCAGCGATGCCTACTGCTCCGCGGTGTTTG
CAGGGGTGAAGAAGAGAACCAAAGTCATCAAGAACAGCGTGAACCCTGTATGGAATGAGGGATTTGAATG
GGACCTCAAGGGCATCCCCCTGGACCAGGGCTCTGAGCTTCATGTGGTGGTCAAAGACCATGAGACGATG
GGGAGGAACAGGTTCCTGGGGGAAGCCAAGGTCCCACTCCGAGAGGTCCTCGCCACCCCTAGTCTGTCCG
CCAGCTTCAATGCCCCCCTGCTGGACACCAAGAAGCAGCCCACAGGGGCCTCGCTGGTCCTGCAGGTGTC
CTACACACCGCTGCCTGGAGCTGTGCCCCTGTTCCCGCCCCCTACTCCTCTGGAGCCCTCCCCGACTCTG
CCTGACCTGGATGTAGTGGCAGACACAGGAGGAGAGGAAGACACAGAGGACCAGGGACTCACTGGAGATG
AGGCGGAGCCATTCCTGGATCAAAGCGGAGGCCCGGGGGCTCCCACCACCCCAAGGAAACTACCTTCACG
TCCTCCGCCCCACTACCCCGGGATCAAAAGAAAGCGAAGTGCGCCTACATCTAGAAAGCTGCTGTCAGAC
AAACCGCAGGATTTCCAGATCAGGGTCCAGGTGATCGAGGGGCGCCAGCTGCCGGGGGTGAACATCAAGC
CTGTGGTCAAGGTTACCGCTGCAGGGCAGACCAAGCGGACGCGGATCCACAAGGGAAACAGCCCACTCTT
CAATGAGACTCTTTTCTTCAACTTGTTTGACTCTCCTGGGGAGCTGTTTGATGAGCCCATCTTTATCACG
GTGGTAGACTCTCGTTCTCTCAGGACAGATGCTCTCCTCGGGGAGTTCCGGATGGACGTGGGCACCATTT
ACAGAGAGCCCCGGCACGCCTATCTCAGGAAGTGGCTGCTGCTCTCAGACCCTGATGACTTCTCTGCTGG
GGCCAGAGGCTACCTGAAAACAAGCCTTTGTGTGCTGGGGCCTGGGGACGAAGCGCCTCTGGAGAGAAAA
GACCCCTCTGAAGACAAGGAGGACATTGAAAGCAACCTGCTCCGGCCCACAGGCGTAGCCCTGCGAGGAG
CCCACTTCTGCCTGAAGGTCTTCCGGGCCGAGGACTTGCCGCAGATGGACGATGCCGTGATGGACAACGT
GAAACAGATCTTTGGCTTCGAGAGTAACAAGAAGAACTTGGTGGACCCCTTTGTGGAGGTCAGCTTTGCG
GGGAAAATGCTGTGCAGCAAGATCTTGGAGAAGACGGCCAACCCTCAGTGGAACCAGAACATCACACTGC
CTGCCATGTTTCCCTCCATGTGCGAAAAAATGAGGATTCGTATCATAGACTGGGACCGCCTGACTCACAA
TGACATCGTGGCTACCACCTACCTGAGTATGTCGAAAATCTCTGCCCCTGGAGGAGAAATAGAAGAGGAG
CCTGCAGGTGCTGTCAAGCCTTCGAAAGCCTCAGACTTGGATGACTACCTGGGCTTCCTCCCCACTTTTG
GGCCCTGCTACATCAACCTCTATGGCAGTCCCAGAGAGTTCACAGGCTTCCCAGACCCCTACACAGAGCT
CAACACAGGCAAGGGGGAAGGTGTGGCTTATCGTGGCCGGCTTCTGCTCTCCCTGGAGACCAAGCTGGTG
GAGCACAGTGAACAGAAGGTGGAGGACCTTCCTGCGGATGACATCCTCCGGGTGGAGAAGTACCTTAGGA
GGCGCAAGTACTCCCTGTTTGCGGCCTTCTACTCAGCCACCATGCTGCAGGATGTGGATGATGCCATCCA
GTTTGAGGTCAGCATCGGGAACTACGGGAACAAGTTCGACATGACCTGCCTGCCGCTGGCCTCCACCACT
CAGTACAGCCGTGCAGTCTTTGACGGGTGCCACTACTACTACCTACCCTGGGGTAACGTGAAACCTGTGG
TGGTGCTGTCATCCTACTGGGAGGACATCAGCCATAGAATCGAGACTCAGAACCAGCTGCTTGGGATTGC
TGACCGGCTGGAAGCTGGCCTGGAGCAGGTCCACCTGGCCCTGAAGGCGCAGTGCTCCACGGAGGACGTG
GACTCGCTGGTGGCTCAGCTGACGGATGAGCTCATCGCAGGCTGCAGCCAGCCTCTGGGTGACATCCATG
AGACACCCTCTGCCACCCACCTGGACCAGTACCTGTACCAGCTGCGCACCCATCACCTGAGCCAAATCAC
TGAGGCTGCCCTGGCCCTGAAGCTCGGCCACAGTGAGCTCCCTGCAGCTCTGGAGCAGGCGGAGGACTGG
CTCCTGCGTCTGCGTGCCCTGGCAGAGGAGCCCCAGAACAGCCTGCCGGACATCGTCATCTGGATGCTGC
AGGGAGACAAGCGTGTGGCATACCAGCGGGTGCCCGCCCACCAAGTCCTCTTCTCCCGGCGGGGTGCCAA
CTACTGTGGCAAGAATTGTGGGAAGCTACAGACAATCTTTCTGAAATATCCGATGGAGAAGGTGCCTGGC
GCCCGGATGCCAGTGCAGATACGGGTCAAGCTGTGGTTTGGGCTCTCTGTGGATGAGAAGGAGTTCAACC
AGTTTGCTGAGGGGAAGCTGTCTGTCTTTGCTGAAACCTATGAGAACGAGACTAAGTTGGCCCTTGTTGG
GAACTGGGGCACAACGGGCCTCACCTACCCCAAGTTTTCTGACGTCACGGGCAAGATCAAGCTACCCAAG
GACAGCTTCCGCCCCTCGGCCGGCTGGACCTGGGCTGGAGATTGGTTCGTGTGTCCGGAGAAGACTCTGC
TCCATGACATGGACGCCGGTCACCTGAGCTTCGTGGAAGAGGTGTTTGAGAACCAGACCCGGCTTCCCGG
AGGCCAGTGGATCTACATGAGTGACAACTACACCGATGTGAACGGGGAGAAGGTGCTTCCCAAGGATGAC
ATTGAGTGCCCACTGGGCTGGAAGTGGGAAGATGAGGAATGGTCCACAGACCTCAACCGGGCTGTCGATG
AGCAAGGCTGGGAGTATAGCATCACCATCCCCCCGGAGCGGAAGCCGAAGCACTGGGTCCCTGCTGAGAA
GATGTACTACACACACCGACGGCGGCGCTGGGTGCGCCTGCGCAGGAGGGATCTCAGCCAAATGGAAGCA
CTGAAAAGGCACAGGCAGGCGGAGGCGGAGGGCGAGGGCTGGGAGTACGCCTCTCTTTTTGGCTGGAAGT
TCCACCTCGAGTACCGCAAGACAGATGCCTTCCGCCGCCGCCGCTGGCGCCGTCGCATGGAGCCACTGGA
GAAGACGGGGCCTGCAGCTGTGTTTGCCCTTGAGGGGGCCCTGGGCGGCGTGATGGATGACAAGAGTGAA
GATTCCATGTCCGTCTCCACCTTGAGCTTCGGTGTGAACAGACCCACGATTTCCTGCATATTCGACTATG
GGAACCGCTACCATCTACGCTGCTACATGTACCAGGCCCGGGACCTGGCTGCGATGGACAAGGACTCTTT
TTCTGATCCCTATGCCATCGTCTCCTTCCTGCACCAGAGCCAGAAGACGGTGGTGGTGAAGAACACCCTT
AACCCCACCTGGGACCAGACGCTCATCTTCTACGAGATCGAGATCTTTGGCGAGCCGGCCACAGTTGCTG
AGCAACCGCCCAGCATTGTGGTGGAGCTGTACGACCATGACACTTATGGTGCAGACGAGTTTATGGGTCG
CTGCATCTGTCAACCGAGTCTGGAACGGATGCCACGGCTGGCCTGGTTCCCACTGACGAGGGGCAGCCAG
CCGTCGGGGGAGCTGCTGGCCTCTTTTGAGCTCATCCAGAGAGAGAAGCCGGCCATCCACCATATTCCTG
GTTTTGAGGTGCAGGAGACATCAAGGATCCTGGATGAGTCTGAGGACACAGACCTGCCCTACCCACCACC
CCAGAGGGAGGCCAACATCTACATGGTTCCTCAGAACATCAAGCCAGCGCTCCAGCGTACCGCCATCGAG
ATCCTGGCATGGGGCCTGCGGAACATGAAGAGTTACCAGCTGGCCAACATCTCCTCCCCCAGCCTCGTGG
TAGAGTGTGGGGGCCAGACGGTGCAGTCCTGTGTCATCAGGAACCTCCGGAAGAACCCCAACTTTGACAT
CTGCACCCTCTTCATGGAAGTGATGCTGCCCAGGGAGGAGCTCTACTGCCCCCCCATCACCGTCAAGGTC
ATCGATAACCGCCAGTTTGGCCGCCGGCCTGTGGTGGGCCAGTGTACCATCCGCTCCCTGGAGAGCTTCC
TGTGTGACCCCTACTCGGCGGAGAGTCCATCCCCACAGGGTGGCCCAGACGATGTGAGCCTACTCAGTCC
TGGGGAAGACGTGCTCATCGACATTGATGACAAGGAGCCCCTCATCCCCATCCAGGAGGAAGAGTTCATC
GATTGGTGGAGCAAATTCTTTGCCTCCATAGGGGAGAGGGAAAAGTGCGGCTCCTACCTGGAGAAGGATT
TTGACACCCTGAAGGTCTATGACACACAGCTGGAGAATGTGGAGGCCTTTGAGGGCCTGTCTGACTTTTG
TAACACCTTCAAGCTGTACCGGGGCAAGACGCAGGAGGAGACAGAAGATCCATCTGTGATTGGTGAATTT
AAGGGCCTCTTCAAAATTTATCCCCTCCCAGAAGACCCAGCCATCCCCATGCCCCCAAGACAGTTCCACC
AGCTGGCCGCCCAGGGACCCCAGGAGTGCTTGGTCCGTATCTACATTGTCCGAGCATTTGGCCTGCAGCC
CAAGGACCCCAATGGAAAGTGTGATCCTTACATCAAGATCTCCATAGGGAAGAAATCAGTGAGTGACCAG
GATAACTACATCCCCTGCACGCTGGAGCCCGTATTTGGAAAGATGTTCGAGCTGACCTGCACTCTGCCTC
TGGAGAAGGACCTAAAGATCACTCTCTATGACTATGACCTCCTCTCCAAGGACGAAAAGATCGGTGAGAC
GGTCGTCGACCTGGAGAACAGGCTGCTGTCCAAGTTTGGGGCTCGCTGTGGACTCCCACAGACCTACTGT
GTCTCTGGACCGAACCAGTGGCGGGACCAGCTCCGCCCCTCCCAGCTCCTCCACCTCTTCTGCCAGCAGC
ATAGAGTCAAGGCACCTGTGTACCGGACAGACCGTGTAATGTTTCAGGATAAAGAATATTCCATTGAAGA
GATAGAGGCTGGCAGGATCCCAAACCCACACCTGGGCCCAGTGGAGGAGCGTCTGGCTCTGCATGTGCTT
CAGCAGCAGGGCCTGGTCCCGGAGCACGTGGAGTCACGGCCCCTCTACAGCCCCCTGCAGCCAGACATCG
AGCAGGGGAAGCTGCAGATGTGGGTCGACCTATTTCCGAAGGCCCTGGGGCGGCCTGGACCTCCCTTCAA
CATCACCCCACGGAGAGCCAGAAGGTTTTTCCTGCGTTGTATTATCTGGAATACCAGAGATGTGATCCTG
GATGACCTGAGCCTCACGGGGGAGAAGATGAGCGACATTTATGTGAAAGGTTGGATGATTGGCTTTGAAG
AACACAAGCAAAAGACAGACGTGCATTATCGTTCCCTGGGAGGTGAAGGCAACTTCAACTGGAGGTTCAT
TTTCCCCTTCGACTACCTGCCAGCTGAGCAAGTCTGTACCATTGCCAAGAAGGATGCCTTCTGGAGGCTG
GACAAGACTGAGAGCAAAATCCCAGCACGAGTGGTGTTCCAGATCTGGGACAATGACAAGTTCTCCTTTG
ATGATTTTCTGGGCTCCCTGCAGCTCGATCTCAACCGCATGCCCAAGCCAGCCAAGACAGCCAAGAAGTG
CTCCTTGGACCAGCTGGATGATGCTTTCCACCCAGAATGGTTTGTGTCCCTTTTTGAGCAGAAAACAGTG
AAGGGCTGGTGGCCCTGTGTAGCAGAAGAGGGTGAGAAGAAAATACTGGCGGGCAAGCTGGAAATGACCT
TGGAGATTGTAGCAGAGAGTGAGCATGAGGAGCGGCCTGCTGGCCAGGGCCGGGATGAGCCCAACATGAA
CCCTAAGCTTGAGGACCCAAGGCGCCCCGACACCTCCTTCCTGTGGTTTACCTCCCCATACAAGACCATG
AAGTTCATCCTGTGGCGGCGTTTCCGGTGGGCCATCATCCTCTTCATCATCCTCTTCATCCTGCTGCTGT
TCCTGGCCATCTTCATCTACGCCTTCCCGAACTATGCTGCCATGAAGCTGGTGAAGCCCTTCAGCACGCG
TGCCACGAACTTCTCTCTGTTAAAGCAAGCAGGAGACGTGGAAGAAAACCCCGGTCCTATGGTGAGCAAG
GGCGAGGAGGATAACATGGCCATCATCAAGGAGTTCATGCGCTTCAAGGTGCACATGGAGGGCTCCGTGA
ACGGCCACGAGTTCGAGATCGAGGGCGAGGGCGAGGGCCGCCCCTACGAGGGCACCCAGACCGCCAAGCT
GAAGGTGACCAAGGGTGGCCCCCTGCCCTTCGCCTGGGACATCCTGTCCCCTCAGTTCATGTACGGCTCC
AAGGCCTACGTGAAGCACCCCGCCGACATCCCCGACTACTTGAAGCTGTCCTTCCCCGAGGGCTTCAAGT
GGGAGCGCGTGATGAACTTCGAGGACGGCGGCGTGGTGACCGTGACCCAGGACTCCTCCCTGCAGGACGG
CGAGTTCATCTACAAGGTGAAGCTGCGCGGCACCAACTTCCCCTCCGACGGCCCCGTAATGCAGAAGAAG
ACCATGGGCTGGGAGGCCTCCTCCGAGCGGATGTACCCCGAGGACGGCGCCCTGAAGGGCGAGATCAAGC
AGAGGCTGAAGCTGAAGGACGGCGGCCACTACGACGCTGAGGTCAAGACCACCTACAAGGCCAAGAAGCC
CGTGCAGCTGCCCGGCGCCTACAACGTCAACATCAAGTTGGACATCACCTCCCACAACGAGGACTACACC
ATCGTGGAACAGTACGAACGCGCCGAGGGCCGCCACTCCACCGGCGGCATGGACGAGCTGTACAAGACCG
GTGGTGCCACGAACTTCTCTCTGTTAAAGCAAGCAGGAGACGTGGAAGAAAACCCCGGTCCTATGGTCCG
CGCGAGGCACCAGCCGGGTGGGCTTTGCCTCCTGCTGCTGCTGCTCTGCCAGTTCATGGAGGACCGCAGT
GCCCAGGCTGGGAACTGCTGGCTCCGTCAAGCGAAGAACGGCCGCTGCCAGGTCCTGTACAAGACCGAAC
TGAGCAAGGAGGAGTGCTGCAGCACCGGCCGGCTGAGCACCTCGTGGACCGAGGAGGACGTGAATGACAA
CACACTCTTCAAGTGGATGATTTTCAACGGGGGCGCCCCCAACTGCATCCCCTGTAAAGAAACGTGTGAG
AACGTGGACTGTGGACCTGGGAAAAAATGCCGAATGAACAAGAAGAACAAACCCCGCTGCGTCTGCGCCC
CGGATTGTTCCAACATCACCTGGAAGGGTCCAGTCTGCGGGCTGGATGGGAAAACCTACCGCAATGAATG
TGCACTCCTAAAGGCAAGATGTAAAGAGCAGCCAGAACTGGAAGTCCAGTACCAAGGCAGATGTAAAAAG
ACTTGTCGGGATGTTTTCTGTCCAGGCAGCTCCACATGTGTGGTGGACCAGACCAATAATGCCTACTGTG
TGACCTGTAATCGGATTTGCCCAGAGCCTGCTTCCTCTGAGCAATATCTCTGTGGGAATGATGGAGTCAC
CTACTCCAGTGCCTGCCACCTGAGAAAGGCTACCTGCCTGCTGGGCAGATCTATTGGATTAGCCTATGAG
GGAAAGTGTATCAAAGCAAAGTCCTGTGAAGATATCCAGTGCACTGGTGGGAAAAAATGTTTATGGGATT
TCAAGGTTGGGAGAGGCCGGTGTTCCCTCTGTGATGAGCTGTGCCCTGACAGTAAGTCGGATGAGCCTGT
CTGTGCCAGTGACAATGCCACTTATGCCAGCGAGTGTGCCATGAAGGAAGCTGCCTGCTCCTCAGGTGTG
CTACTGGAAGTAAAGCACTCCGGATCTTGCAACTCCATTTCGGAAGACACCGAGGAAGAGGAGGAAGATG
AAGACCAGGACTACAGCTTTCCTATATCTTCTATTCTAGAGTGGACCGGTGGATCCGGTGCCACGAACTT
CTCTCTGTTAAAGCAAGCAGGAGACGTGGAAGAAAACCCCGGTCCTATGGAAGACGCCAAAAACATAAAG
AAAGGCCCGGCGCCATTCTATCCGCTGGAAGATGGAACCGCTGGAGAGCAACTGCATAAGGCTATGAAGA
GATACGCCCTGGTTCCTGGAACAATTGCTTTTACAGATGCACATATCGAGGTGGACATCACTTACGCTGA
GTACTTCGAAATGTCCGTTCGGTTGGCAGAAGCTATGAAACGATATGGGCTGAATACAAATCACAGAATC
GTCGTATGCAGTGAAAACTCTCTTCAATTCTTTATGCCGGTGTTGGGCGCGTTATTTATCGGAGTTGCAG
TTGCGCCCGCGAACGACATTTATAATGAACGTGAATTGCTCAACAGTATGGGCATTTCGCAGCCTACCGT
GGTGTTCGTTTCCAAAAAGGGGTTGCAAAAAATTTTGAACGTGCAAAAAAAGCTCCCAATCATCCAAAAA
ATTATTATCATGGATTCTAAAACGGATTACCAGGGATTTCAGTCGATGTACACGTTCGTCACATCTCATC
TACCTCCCGGTTTTAATGAATACGATTTTGTGCCAGAGTCCTTCGATAGGGACAAGACAATTGCACTGAT
CATGAACTCCTCTGGATCTACTGGTCTGCCTAAAGGTGTCGCTCTGCCTCATAGAACTGCCTGCGTGAGA
TTCTCGCATGCCAGAGATCCTATTTTTGGCAATCAAATCATTCCGGATACTGCGATTTTAAGTGTTGTTC
CATTCCATCACGGTTTTGGAATGTTTACTACACTCGGATATTTGATATGTGGATTTCGAGTCGTCTTAAT
GTATAGATTTGAAGAAGAGCTGTTTCTGAGGAGCCTTCAGGATTACAAGATTCAAAGTGCGCTGCTGGTG
CCAACCCTATTCTCCTTCTTCGCCAAAAGCACTCTGATTGACAAATACGATTTATCTAATTTACACGAAA
TTGCTTCTGGTGGCGCTCCCCTCTCTAAGGAAGTCGGGGAAGCGGTTGCCAAGAGGTTCCATCTGCCAGG
TATCAGGCAAGGATATGGGCTCACTGAGACTACATCAGCTATTCTGATTACACCCGAGGGGGATGATAAA
CCGGGCGCGGTCGGTAAAGTTGTTCCATTTTTTGAAGCGAAGGTTGTGGATCTGGATACCGGGAAAACGC
TGGGCGTTAATCAAAGAGGCGAACTGTGTGTGAGAGGTCCTATGATTATGTCCGGTTATGTAAACAATCC
GGAAGCGACCAACGCCTTGATTGACAAGGATGGATGGCTACATTCTGGAGACATAGCTTACTGGGACGAA
GACGAACACTTCTTCATCGTTGACCGCCTGAAGTCTCTGATTAAGTACAAAGGCTATCAGGTGGCTCCCG
CTGAATTGGAATCCATCTTGCTCCAACACCCCAACATCTTCGACGCAGGTGTCGCAGGTCTTCCCGACGA
TGACGCCGGTGAACTTCCCGCCGCCGTTGTTGTTTTGGAGCACGGAAAGACGATGACGGAAAAAGAGATC
GTGGATTACGTCGCCAGTCAAGTAACAACCGCGAAAAAGTTGCGCGGAGGAGTTGTGTTTGTGGACGAAG
TACCGAAAGGTCTTACCGGAAAACTCGACGCAAGAAAAATCAGAGAGATCCTCATAAAGGCCAAGAAGGG
CGGAAAGATCGCCGTGTAAGCGGCCGCGTGCAGGCTGCCTATCAGAAGGTGGTGGCTGGTGTGGCCAATG
CCCTGGCTCACAAATACCACTGAGATCTTTTTCCCTCTGCCAAAAATTATGGGGACATCATGAAGCCCCT
TGAGCATCTGACTTCTGGCTAATAAAGGAAATTTATTTTCATTGCAATAGTGTGTTGGAATTTTTTGTGT
CTCTCACTCGGAAGGACATATGGGAGGGCAAATCATTTAAAACATCAGAATGAGTATTTGGTTTAGAGTT
TGGCAACATATGCCCATATGCTGGCTGCCATGAACAAAGGTTGGCTATAAAGAGGTCATCAGTATATGAA
ACAGCCCCCTGCTGTCCATTCCTTATTCCATAGAAAAGCCTTGACTTGAGGTTAGATTTTTTTTATATTT
TGTTTTGTGTTATTTTTTTCTTTAACATCCCTAAAATTTTCCTTACATGTTTTACTAGCCAGATTTTTCC
TCCTCTCCTGACTACTCCCAGTCATAGCTGTCCCTCTTCTCTCTAGAGGATCCTAGGGGGAGGCTAACTG
AAACACGGAAGGAGACAATACCGGAAGGAACCCGCGCTATGACGGCAATAAAAAGACAGAATAAAACGCA
CGGTGTTGGGTCGTTTGTTCATAAACGCGGGGTTCGGTCCCAGGGCTGGCACTCTGTCGATACCCCACCG
AGACCCCATTGGGGCCAATACGCCCGCGTTTCTTCCTTTTCCCCACCCCACCCCCCAAGTTCGGGTGAAG
GCCCAGGGCTCGCAGCCAACGTCGGGGCGGCAGGCCCTGCCATAGCCTCGTCGGCCGGCTTGTCGACGAC
GGCGGTCTCCGTCGTCAGGATCATCCGGGCCACACCCTCGACTGTGCCTTCTAGTTGCCAGCCATCTGTT
GTTTGCCCCTCCCCCGTGCCTTCCTTGACCCTGGAAGGTGCCACTCCCACTGTCCTTTCCTAATAAAATG
AGGAAATTGCATCGCATTGTCTGAGTAGGTGTCATTCTATTCTGGGGGGTGGGGTGGGGCAGGACAGCAA
GGGGGAGGATTGGGAAGACAATAGCAGGCATGCTGGGGATGCGGTGGGCTCTATGG
