Features (pLannotate 1.2.2; 24 found; start..end, strand, type, name):
    550..678     -  CDS            OR51A4 (fragment): O51A4_HUMAN - Experimental evidence at transcript level: Swiss-Prot protein existence level 2. Odorant receptor. From Homo sapiens (Human).
    704..862     -  CDS            OR51A7 (fragment): O51A7_HUMAN - Experimental evidence at transcript level: Swiss-Prot protein existence level 2. Odorant receptor. From Homo sapiens (Human).
   1241..1375    +  CDS            tnpA (fragment): TN5P_ECOLX - Also known as tnp. Experimental evidence at protein level: Swiss-Prot protein existence level 1. Mediates transposition of transposon Tn5 by a 'cut and paste' mechanism. First, the monomeric transposase binds the 19 bp inverted DNA repeats flanking the transposon. Then, dimerization of the DNA- bound transposase creates a synaptic DNA complex. After nicking of the first DNA strand, excision of the transposon proceeds through a series of intermediates. The transposase then mediates the insertion of the transposon at a new site by strand transfer. The activity of the wild- type tran
   1407..2201    +  CDS            NeoR/KanR: aminoglycoside phosphotransferase from Tn5; aph(3')-II (or nptII); confers resistance to neomycin, kanamycin, and G418 (Geneticin®)
   2222..2272    -  misc_feature   bom (fragment): basis of mobility region from pBR322
   2299..2387    +  promoter       AmpR promoter (fragment): bla
   2526..3114    +  rep_origin     ori: high-copy-number ColE1/pMB1/pBR322/pUC origin of replication
   3178..3211    -  protein_bind   loxP: Cre-mediated recombination occurs in the 8-bp core sequence (GCATACAT). Cre recombinase
   3239..3308    +  protein_bind   attB: attB site for the φC31 integrase (Groth et al., 2000) phage φC31 integrase
   3564..3867    +  enhancer       CMV enhancer: human cytomegalovirus immediate early enhancer
   3869..4143    +  promoter       chicken β-actin promoter: No description available
   4144..5158    +  intron         chimeric intron: chimera between introns from chicken β-actin and rabbit β-globin
   5241..11480   +  CDS            DYSF: DYSF_HUMAN - Also known as FER1L1. Experimental evidence at protein level: Swiss-Prot protein existence level 1. Key calcium ion sensor involved in the Ca(2+)-triggered synaptic vesicle-plasma membrane fusion. Plays a role in the sarcolemma repair mechanism of both skeletal muscle and cardiomyocytes that permits rapid resealing of membranes disrupted by mechanical stress (By similarity). From Homo sapiens (Human).
  11487..11543   +  CDS            P2A: 2A peptide from porcine teschovirus-1 polyprotein Eukaryotic ribosomes fail to insert a peptide bond between the Gly and Pro residues, yielding separate polypeptides.
  11544..12251   +  CDS            mCherry: mCherry is a basic (constitutively fluorescent) red fluorescent protein published in 2004, derived from Discosoma sp.. It is reported to be a very rapidly-maturing monomer with low acid sensitivity.
  12258..12314   +  CDS            P2A: 2A peptide from porcine teschovirus-1 polyprotein Eukaryotic ribosomes fail to insert a peptide bond between the Gly and Pro residues, yielding separate polypeptides.
  12315..13346   +  CDS            FST: FST_HUMAN - Experimental evidence at protein level: Swiss-Prot protein existence level 1. Binds directly to activin and functions as an activin antagonist. Specific inhibitor of the biosynthesis and secretion of pituitary follicle stimulating hormone (FSH). From Homo sapiens (Human).
  13362..13418   +  CDS            P2A: 2A peptide from porcine teschovirus-1 polyprotein Eukaryotic ribosomes fail to insert a peptide bond between the Gly and Pro residues, yielding separate polypeptides.
  13419..15071   +  CDS            luciferase: firefly luciferase; luc+; enhanced luc+ version of the luciferase gene
  15077..15142   +  CDS            HBB (fragment): HBB_PONPY - Experimental evidence at transcript level: Swiss-Prot protein existence level 2. Involved in oxygen transport from the lung to the various peripheral tissues. From Pongo pygmaeus (Bornean orangutan).
  15213..15268   +  polyA_signal   β-globin poly(A) signal: rabbit β-globin polyadenylation signal (Gil and Proudfoot, 1987)
  15655..15702   +  polyA_signal   HSV TK poly(A) signal: herpes simplex virus thymidine kinase polyadenylation signal (Cole and Stacy, 1985)
  15869..15934   -  CDS            groL2 (fragment): CH602_MYCS2 - Also known as groEL2 From Mycolicibacterium smegmatis (strain ATCC 700084 / mc(2)155) (Mycobacterium smegmatis).
  15941..16165   +  polyA_signal   bGH poly(A) signal: bovine growth hormone polyadenylation signal
>Addgene plasmid #131457 | pKLD-CAG-DYSF-CFL | addgene full sequence | sequence record 258193 | Addgene NGS Result
GAATTCAAACTAGAGGGACAGCCCCCCCCCAAAGCCCCCAGGGATGTAATTACGTCCCTCCCCCGCTAGG
GGGCAGCAGCGAGCCGCCCGGGGCTCCGCTCCGGTCCGGCGCTCCCCCCGCATCCCCGAGCCGGCAGCGT
GCGGGGACAGCCCGGGCACGGGGAAGGTGGCACAGGATCGCTTTCCTCTGAACGCTTCTCGCTGCTCTTT
GAGCCTGCAGACACCTGGGGGGATACGGGGAAAAAGCTTTAGGCTGAAAGAGAGATTTAGAATGACAGAA
TCATAGAACGGCCTGGGTTGCAAAGGAGCACAGTGCTCATCCAGATCCAACCCCCTGCTATGTGCAGGGT
CATCAACCAGCAGCCCAGGCTGCCCAGAGCCACATCCAGCCTGGCCTTGAATGCCTGCAGGGATGGGGCA
TCCACAGCCTCCTTGGGCAACCTGTTCAGTGCGTCACCACCCTCTGGGGGAAAAACTGCCTCCTCATATC
CAACCCAAACCTCCCCTGTCTCAGTGTAAAGCCATTCCCCCTTGTCCTATCAAGGGGGAGTTTGCTGTGA
CATTGTTGGTCTGGGGTGACACATGTTTGCCAATTCAGTGCATCACGGAGAGGCAGATCTTGGGGATAAG
GAAGTGCAGGACAGCATGGACGTGGGACATGCAGGTGTTGAGGGCTCTGGGACACTCTCCAAGTCACAGC
GTTCAGAACAGCCTTAAAGATAAGAAGATAGGATAGAAGGACAAAGAGCAAGTTAAAACCCAGCATGGAG
AGGAGCACAAAAAGGCCACAGACACTGCTGGTCCCTGTGTCTGAGCCTGCATGTTTGATGGTGTCTGGAT
GCAAGCAGAAGGGGTGGAAGAGCTTGCCTGGAGAGATACAGCTGGGTCAGTAGGACTGGGACAGGCAGCT
GGAGAATTGCCATGTAGATGTTCATACAATCGTCAAATCATGAAGGCTGGAAAAGCCCTCCAAGATCCCC
AAGACCAACCCCAACCCACCCACCGTGCCCACTGGCCATGTCCCTCAGTGCCACATCCCCACAGTTCTTC
ATCACCTCCAGGGACGGTGACCCCCCCACCTCCGTGGGCAGCTGTGCCACTGCAGCACCGCTCTTTGGAG
AAGGTAAATCTTGCTAAATCCAGCCCGACCCTCCCCTGGCACAACGTAAGGCCATTATCTCTCATCCAAC
TCCAGGACGGAGTCAGTGAGGATGGGGCTCTAGTTTGCGCGCCTCTTCTACTGGGCGGTTTTATGGACAG
CAAGCGAACCGGAATTGCCAGCTGGGGCGCCCTCTGGTAAGGTTGGGAAGCCCTGCAAAGTAAACTGGAT
GGCTTTCTTGCCGCCAAGGATCTGATGGCGCAGGGGATCAAGCTCTGATCAAGAGACAGGATGAGGATCG
TTTCGCATGATTGAACAAGATGGATTGCACGCAGGTTCTCCGGCCGCTTGGGTGGAGAGGCTATTCGGCT
ATGACTGGGCACAACAGACAATCGGCTGCTCTGATGCCGCCGTGTTCCGGCTGTCAGCGCAGGGGCGCCC
GGTTCTTTTTGTCAAGACCGACCTGTCCGGTGCCCTGAATGAACTGCAAGACGAGGCAGCGCGGCTATCG
TGGCTGGCCACGACGGGCGTTCCTTGCGCAGCTGTGCTCGACGTTGTCACTGAAGCGGGAAGGGACTGGC
TGCTATTGGGCGAAGTGCCGGGGCAGGATCTCCTGTCATCTCACCTTGCTCCTGCCGAGAAAGTATCCAT
CATGGCTGATGCAATGCGGCGGCTGCATACGCTTGATCCGGCTACCTGCCCATTCGACCACCAAGCGAAA
CATCGCATCGAGCGAGCACGTACTCGGATGGAAGCCGGTCTTGTCGATCAGGATGATCTGGACGAAGAGC
ATCAGGGGCTCGCGCCAGCCGAACTGTTCGCCAGGCTCAAGGCGAGCATGCCCGACGGCGAGGATCTCGT
CGTGACCCATGGCGATGCCTGCTTGCCGAATATCATGGTGGAAAATGGCCGCTTTTCTGGATTCATCGAC
TGTGGCCGGCTGGGGGTGGCGGACCGCTATCAGGACATAGCGTTGGCTACCCGTGATATTGCTGAAGAGC
TTGGCGGCGAATGGGCTGACCGCTTCCTCGTGCTTTACGGTATCGCCGCTCCCGATTCGCAGCGCATCGC
CTTCTATCGCCTTCTTGACGAGTTCTTCTGAATTATTAACGCTTACAATTTCCTGATGCGGTATTTTCTC
CTTACGCATCTGTGCGGTATTTCACACCGCATCAGGTGGCACTTTTCGGGGAAATGTGCGCGGAACCCCT
ATTTGTTTATTTTTCTAAATACATTCAAATATGTATCCGCTCATGAGACAATAACCCTGATAAATGCTTC
AATAATAGCACGTGCTAAAACTTCATTTTTAATTTAAAAGGATCTAGGTGAAGATCCTTTTTGATAATCT
CATGACCAAAATCCCTTAACGTGAGTTTTCGTTCCACTGAGCGTCAGACCCCGTAGAAAAGATCAAAGGA
TCTTCTTGAGATCCTTTTTTTCTGCGCGTAATCTGCTGCTTGCAAACAAAAAAACCACCGCTACCAGCGG
TGGTTTGTTTGCCGGATCAAGAGCTACCAACTCTTTTTCCGAAGGTAACTGGCTTCAGCAGAGCGCAGAT
ACCAAATACTGTTCTTCTAGTGTAGCCGTAGTTAGGCCACCACTTCAAGAACTCTGTAGCACCGCCTACA
TACCTCGCTCTGCTAATCCTGTTACCAGTGGCTGCTGCCAGTGGCGATAAGTCGTGTCTTACCGGGTTGG
ACTCAAGACGATAGTTACCGGATAAGGCGCAGCGGTCGGGCTGAACGGGGGGTTCGTGCACACAGCCCAG
CTTGGAGCGAACGACCTACACCGAACTGAGATACCTACAGCGTGAGCTATGAGAAAGCGCCACGCTTCCC
GAAGGGAGAAAGGCGGACAGGTATCCGGTAAGCGGCAGGGTCGGAACAGGAGAGCGCACGAGGGAGCTTC
CAGGGGGAAACGCCTGGTATCTTTATAGTCCTGTCGGGTTTCGCCACCTCTGACTTGAGCGTCGATTTTT
GTGATGCTCGTCAGGGGGGCGGAGCCTATGGAAAAACGCCAGCAACGCGGCCTTTTTACGGTTCCTGGCC
TTTTGCTGGCCTTTTGCTCACATGTTCATAACTTCGTATAATGTATGCTATACGAAGTTATCTTAAGGTC
GACGATGTAGGTCACGGTCTCGAAGCCGCGGTGCGGGTGCCAGGGCGTGCCCTTGGGCTCCCCGGGCGCG
TACTCCACCTCACCCATCTGGTCCATCATGATGAACGGGTCGAGGTGGCGGTAGTTGATCCCGGCGAACG
CGCGGCGCACCGGGAAGCCCTCGCCCTCGAAACCGCTGGGCGCGGTGGTCACGGTGAGCACGGGACGTGC
GACGGCGTCGGCGGGTGCGGATACGCGGGGCAGCGTCAGCGGGTTCTCGACGGTCACGGCGGGCATGTCG
ACCTCGAGATTAATAGTAATCAATTACGGGGTCATTAGTTCATAGCCCATATATGGAGTTCCGCGTTACA
TAACTTACGGTAAATGGCCCGCCTGGCTGACCGCCCAACGACCCCCGCCCATTGACGTCAATAATGACGT
ATGTTCCCATAGTAACGCCAATAGGGACTTTCCATTGACGTCAATGGGTGGAGTATTTACGGTAAACTGC
CCACTTGGCAGTACATCAAGTGTATCATATGCCAAGTACGCCCCCTATTGACGTCAATGACGGTAAATGG
CCCGCCTGGCATTATGCCCAGTACATGACCTTATGGGACTTTCCTACTTGGCAGTACATCTACGTATTAG
TCATCGCTATTACCATGGTCGAGGTGAGCCCCACGTTCTGCTTCACTCTCCCCATCTCCCCCCCCTCCCC
ACCCCCAATTTTGTATTTATTTATTTTTTAATTATTTTGTGCAGCGATGGGGGCGGGGGGGGGGGGGGGC
GCGCCAGGCGGGGCGGGGCGGGGCGAGGGGCGGGGCGGGGCGAGGCGGAGAGGTGCGGCGGCAGCCAATC
AGAGCGGCGCGCTCCGAAAGTTTCCTTTTATGGCGAGGCGGCGGCGGCGGCGGCCCTATAAAAAGCGAAG
CGCGCGGCGGGCGGGAGTCGCTGCGCGCTGCCTTCGCCCCGTGCCCCGCTCCGCCGCCGCCTCGCGCCGC
CCGCCCCGGCTCTGACTGACCGCGTTACTCCCACAGGTGAGCGGGCGGGACGGCCCTTCTCCTCCGGGCT
GTAATTAGCGCTTGGTTTAATGACGGCTTGTTTCTTTTCTGTGGCTGCGTGAAAGCCTTGAGGGGCTCCG
GGAGGGCCCTTTGTGCGGGGGGAGCGGCTCGGGGGGTGCGTGCGTGTGTGTGTGCGTGGGGAGCGCCGCG
TGCGGCTCCGCGCTGCCCGGCGGCTGTGAGCGCTGCGGGCGCGGCGCGGGGCTTTGTGCGCTCCGCAGTG
TGCGCGAGGGGAGCGCGGCCGGGGGCGGTGCCCCGCGGTGCGGGGGGGGCTGCGAGGGGAACAAAGGCTG
CGTGCGGGGTGTGTGCGTGGGGGGGTGAGCAGGGGGTGGGCGCGTCGGTCGGGCTGCAACCCCCCCTGCA
CCCCCCTCCCCGAGTTGCTGAGCACGGCCCGGCTTCGGGTGCGGGGCTCCGTACGGGGCGTGGCGCGGGG
CTCGCCGTGCCGGGCGGGGGGTGGCGGCAGGTGGGGGTGCCGGGCGGGGCGGGGCCGCCTCGGGCCGGGG
AGGGCTCGGGGGAGGGGCGCGGCGGCCCCCGGAGCGCCGGCGGCTGTCGAGGCGCGGCGAGCCGCAGCCA
TTGCCTTTTATGGTAATCGTGCGAGAGGGCGCAGGGACTTCCTTTGTCCCAAATCTGTGCGGAGCCGAAA
TCTGGGAGGCGCCGCCGCACCCCCTCTAGCGGGCGCGGGGCGAAGCGGTGCGGCGCCGGCAGGAAGGAAA
TGGGCGGGGAGGGCCTTCGTGCGTCGCCGCGCCGCCGTCCCCTTCTCCCTCTCCAGCCTCGGGGCTGTCC
GCGGGGGGACGGCTGCCTTCGGGGGGGACGGGGCAGGGCGGGGTTCGGCTTCTGGCGTGTGACCGGCGGC
TCTAGAGCCTCTGCTAACCATGTTCATGCCTTCTTCTTTTTCCTACAGCTCCTGGGCAACGTGCTGGTTA
TTGTGCTGTCTCATCATTTTGGCAAAGAATTCGGTACCGTTTAAACGATCGGCCGCCACCATGCTGAGGG
TCTTCATCCTCTATGCCGAGAACGTCCACACACCCGACACCGACATCAGCGATGCCTACTGCTCCGCGGT
GTTTGCAGGGGTGAAGAAGAGAACCAAAGTCATCAAGAACAGCGTGAACCCTGTATGGAATGAGGGATTT
GAATGGGACCTCAAGGGCATCCCCCTGGACCAGGGCTCTGAGCTTCATGTGGTGGTCAAAGACCATGAGA
CGATGGGGAGGAACAGGTTCCTGGGGGAAGCCAAGGTCCCACTCCGAGAGGTCCTCGCCACCCCTAGTCT
GTCCGCCAGCTTCAATGCCCCCCTGCTGGACACCAAGAAGCAGCCCACAGGGGCCTCGCTGGTCCTGCAG
GTGTCCTACACACCGCTGCCTGGAGCTGTGCCCCTGTTCCCGCCCCCTACTCCTCTGGAGCCCTCCCCGA
CTCTGCCTGACCTGGATGTAGTGGCAGACACAGGAGGAGAGGAAGACACAGAGGACCAGGGACTCACTGG
AGATGAGGCGGAGCCATTCCTGGATCAAAGCGGAGGCCCGGGGGCTCCCACCACCCCAAGGAAACTACCT
TCACGTCCTCCGCCCCACTACCCCGGGATCAAAAGAAAGCGAAGTGCGCCTACATCTAGAAAGCTGCTGT
CAGACAAACCGCAGGATTTCCAGATCAGGGTCCAGGTGATCGAGGGGCGCCAGCTGCCGGGGGTGAACAT
CAAGCCTGTGGTCAAGGTTACCGCTGCAGGGCAGACCAAGCGGACGCGGATCCACAAGGGAAACAGCCCA
CTCTTCAATGAGACTCTTTTCTTCAACTTGTTTGACTCTCCTGGGGAGCTGTTTGATGAGCCCATCTTTA
TCACGGTGGTAGACTCTCGTTCTCTCAGGACAGATGCTCTCCTCGGGGAGTTCCGGATGGACGTGGGCAC
CATTTACAGAGAGCCCCGGCACGCCTATCTCAGGAAGTGGCTGCTGCTCTCAGACCCTGATGACTTCTCT
GCTGGGGCCAGAGGCTACCTGAAAACAAGCCTTTGTGTGCTGGGGCCTGGGGACGAAGCGCCTCTGGAGA
GAAAAGACCCCTCTGAAGACAAGGAGGACATTGAAAGCAACCTGCTCCGGCCCACAGGCGTAGCCCTGCG
AGGAGCCCACTTCTGCCTGAAGGTCTTCCGGGCCGAGGACTTGCCGCAGATGGACGATGCCGTGATGGAC
AACGTGAAACAGATCTTTGGCTTCGAGAGTAACAAGAAGAACTTGGTGGACCCCTTTGTGGAGGTCAGCT
TTGCGGGGAAAATGCTGTGCAGCAAGATCTTGGAGAAGACGGCCAACCCTCAGTGGAACCAGAACATCAC
ACTGCCTGCCATGTTTCCCTCCATGTGCGAAAAAATGAGGATTCGTATCATAGACTGGGACCGCCTGACT
CACAATGACATCGTGGCTACCACCTACCTGAGTATGTCGAAAATCTCTGCCCCTGGAGGAGAAATAGAAG
AGGAGCCTGCAGGTGCTGTCAAGCCTTCGAAAGCCTCAGACTTGGATGACTACCTGGGCTTCCTCCCCAC
TTTTGGGCCCTGCTACATCAACCTCTATGGCAGTCCCAGAGAGTTCACAGGCTTCCCAGACCCCTACACA
GAGCTCAACACAGGCAAGGGGGAAGGTGTGGCTTATCGTGGCCGGCTTCTGCTCTCCCTGGAGACCAAGC
TGGTGGAGCACAGTGAACAGAAGGTGGAGGACCTTCCTGCGGATGACATCCTCCGGGTGGAGAAGTACCT
TAGGAGGCGCAAGTACTCCCTGTTTGCGGCCTTCTACTCAGCCACCATGCTGCAGGATGTGGATGATGCC
ATCCAGTTTGAGGTCAGCATCGGGAACTACGGGAACAAGTTCGACATGACCTGCCTGCCGCTGGCCTCCA
CCACTCAGTACAGCCGTGCAGTCTTTGACGGGTGCCACTACTACTACCTACCCTGGGGTAACGTGAAACC
TGTGGTGGTGCTGTCATCCTACTGGGAGGACATCAGCCATAGAATCGAGACTCAGAACCAGCTGCTTGGG
ATTGCTGACCGGCTGGAAGCTGGCCTGGAGCAGGTCCACCTGGCCCTGAAGGCGCAGTGCTCCACGGAGG
ACGTGGACTCGCTGGTGGCTCAGCTGACGGATGAGCTCATCGCAGGCTGCAGCCAGCCTCTGGGTGACAT
CCATGAGACACCCTCTGCCACCCACCTGGACCAGTACCTGTACCAGCTGCGCACCCATCACCTGAGCCAA
ATCACTGAGGCTGCCCTGGCCCTGAAGCTCGGCCACAGTGAGCTCCCTGCAGCTCTGGAGCAGGCGGAGG
ACTGGCTCCTGCGTCTGCGTGCCCTGGCAGAGGAGCCCCAGAACAGCCTGCCGGACATCGTCATCTGGAT
GCTGCAGGGAGACAAGCGTGTGGCATACCAGCGGGTGCCCGCCCACCAAGTCCTCTTCTCCCGGCGGGGT
GCCAACTACTGTGGCAAGAATTGTGGGAAGCTACAGACAATCTTTCTGAAATATCCGATGGAGAAGGTGC
CTGGCGCCCGGATGCCAGTGCAGATACGGGTCAAGCTGTGGTTTGGGCTCTCTGTGGATGAGAAGGAGTT
CAACCAGTTTGCTGAGGGGAAGCTGTCTGTCTTTGCTGAAACCTATGAGAACGAGACTAAGTTGGCCCTT
GTTGGGAACTGGGGCACAACGGGCCTCACCTACCCCAAGTTTTCTGACGTCACGGGCAAGATCAAGCTAC
CCAAGGACAGCTTCCGCCCCTCGGCCGGCTGGACCTGGGCTGGAGATTGGTTCGTGTGTCCGGAGAAGAC
TCTGCTCCATGACATGGACGCCGGTCACCTGAGCTTCGTGGAAGAGGTGTTTGAGAACCAGACCCGGCTT
CCCGGAGGCCAGTGGATCTACATGAGTGACAACTACACCGATGTGAACGGGGAGAAGGTGCTTCCCAAGG
ATGACATTGAGTGCCCACTGGGCTGGAAGTGGGAAGATGAGGAATGGTCCACAGACCTCAACCGGGCTGT
CGATGAGCAAGGCTGGGAGTATAGCATCACCATCCCCCCGGAGCGGAAGCCGAAGCACTGGGTCCCTGCT
GAGAAGATGTACTACACACACCGACGGCGGCGCTGGGTGCGCCTGCGCAGGAGGGATCTCAGCCAAATGG
AAGCACTGAAAAGGCACAGGCAGGCGGAGGCGGAGGGCGAGGGCTGGGAGTACGCCTCTCTTTTTGGCTG
GAAGTTCCACCTCGAGTACCGCAAGACAGATGCCTTCCGCCGCCGCCGCTGGCGCCGTCGCATGGAGCCA
CTGGAGAAGACGGGGCCTGCAGCTGTGTTTGCCCTTGAGGGGGCCCTGGGCGGCGTGATGGATGACAAGA
GTGAAGATTCCATGTCCGTCTCCACCTTGAGCTTCGGTGTGAACAGACCCACGATTTCCTGCATATTCGA
CTATGGGAACCGCTACCATCTACGCTGCTACATGTACCAGGCCCGGGACCTGGCTGCGATGGACAAGGAC
TCTTTTTCTGATCCCTATGCCATCGTCTCCTTCCTGCACCAGAGCCAGAAGACGGTGGTGGTGAAGAACA
CCCTTAACCCCACCTGGGACCAGACGCTCATCTTCTACGAGATCGAGATCTTTGGCGAGCCGGCCACAGT
TGCTGAGCAACCGCCCAGCATTGTGGTGGAGCTGTACGACCATGACACTTATGGTGCAGACGAGTTTATG
GGTCGCTGCATCTGTCAACCGAGTCTGGAACGGATGCCACGGCTGGCCTGGTTCCCACTGACGAGGGGCA
GCCAGCCGTCGGGGGAGCTGCTGGCCTCTTTTGAGCTCATCCAGAGAGAGAAGCCGGCCATCCACCATAT
TCCTGGTTTTGAGGTGCAGGAGACATCAAGGATCCTGGATGAGTCTGAGGACACAGACCTGCCCTACCCA
CCACCCCAGAGGGAGGCCAACATCTACATGGTTCCTCAGAACATCAAGCCAGCGCTCCAGCGTACCGCCA
TCGAGATCCTGGCATGGGGCCTGCGGAACATGAAGAGTTACCAGCTGGCCAACATCTCCTCCCCCAGCCT
CGTGGTAGAGTGTGGGGGCCAGACGGTGCAGTCCTGTGTCATCAGGAACCTCCGGAAGAACCCCAACTTT
GACATCTGCACCCTCTTCATGGAAGTGATGCTGCCCAGGGAGGAGCTCTACTGCCCCCCCATCACCGTCA
AGGTCATCGATAACCGCCAGTTTGGCCGCCGGCCTGTGGTGGGCCAGTGTACCATCCGCTCCCTGGAGAG
CTTCCTGTGTGACCCCTACTCGGCGGAGAGTCCATCCCCACAGGGTGGCCCAGACGATGTGAGCCTACTC
AGTCCTGGGGAAGACGTGCTCATCGACATTGATGACAAGGAGCCCCTCATCCCCATCCAGGAGGAAGAGT
TCATCGATTGGTGGAGCAAATTCTTTGCCTCCATAGGGGAGAGGGAAAAGTGCGGCTCCTACCTGGAGAA
GGATTTTGACACCCTGAAGGTCTATGACACACAGCTGGAGAATGTGGAGGCCTTTGAGGGCCTGTCTGAC
TTTTGTAACACCTTCAAGCTGTACCGGGGCAAGACGCAGGAGGAGACAGAAGATCCATCTGTGATTGGTG
AATTTAAGGGCCTCTTCAAAATTTATCCCCTCCCAGAAGACCCAGCCATCCCCATGCCCCCAAGACAGTT
CCACCAGCTGGCCGCCCAGGGACCCCAGGAGTGCTTGGTCCGTATCTACATTGTCCGAGCATTTGGCCTG
CAGCCCAAGGACCCCAATGGAAAGTGTGATCCTTACATCAAGATCTCCATAGGGAAGAAATCAGTGAGTG
ACCAGGATAACTACATCCCCTGCACGCTGGAGCCCGTATTTGGAAAGATGTTCGAGCTGACCTGCACTCT
GCCTCTGGAGAAGGACCTAAAGATCACTCTCTATGACTATGACCTCCTCTCCAAGGACGAAAAGATCGGT
GAGACGGTCGTCGACCTGGAGAACAGGCTGCTGTCCAAGTTTGGGGCTCGCTGTGGACTCCCACAGACCT
ACTGTGTCTCTGGACCGAACCAGTGGCGGGACCAGCTCCGCCCCTCCCAGCTCCTCCACCTCTTCTGCCA
GCAGCATAGAGTCAAGGCACCTGTGTACCGGACAGACCGTGTAATGTTTCAGGATAAAGAATATTCCATT
GAAGAGATAGAGGCTGGCAGGATCCCAAACCCACACCTGGGCCCAGTGGAGGAGCGTCTGGCTCTGCATG
TGCTTCAGCAGCAGGGCCTGGTCCCGGAGCACGTGGAGTCACGGCCCCTCTACAGCCCCCTGCAGCCAGA
CATCGAGCAGGGGAAGCTGCAGATGTGGGTCGACCTATTTCCGAAGGCCCTGGGGCGGCCTGGACCTCCC
TTCAACATCACCCCACGGAGAGCCAGAAGGTTTTTCCTGCGTTGTATTATCTGGAATACCAGAGATGTGA
TCCTGGATGACCTGAGCCTCACGGGGGAGAAGATGAGCGACATTTATGTGAAAGGTTGGATGATTGGCTT
TGAAGAACACAAGCAAAAGACAGACGTGCATTATCGTTCCCTGGGAGGTGAAGGCAACTTCAACTGGAGG
TTCATTTTCCCCTTCGACTACCTGCCAGCTGAGCAAGTCTGTACCATTGCCAAGAAGGATGCCTTCTGGA
GGCTGGACAAGACTGAGAGCAAAATCCCAGCACGAGTGGTGTTCCAGATCTGGGACAATGACAAGTTCTC
CTTTGATGATTTTCTGGGCTCCCTGCAGCTCGATCTCAACCGCATGCCCAAGCCAGCCAAGACAGCCAAG
AAGTGCTCCTTGGACCAGCTGGATGATGCTTTCCACCCAGAATGGTTTGTGTCCCTTTTTGAGCAGAAAA
CAGTGAAGGGCTGGTGGCCCTGTGTAGCAGAAGAGGGTGAGAAGAAAATACTGGCGGGCAAGCTGGAAAT
GACCTTGGAGATTGTAGCAGAGAGTGAGCATGAGGAGCGGCCTGCTGGCCAGGGCCGGGATGAGCCCAAC
ATGAACCCTAAGCTTGAGGACCCAAGGCGCCCCGACACCTCCTTCCTGTGGTTTACCTCCCCATACAAGA
CCATGAAGTTCATCCTGTGGCGGCGTTTCCGGTGGGCCATCATCCTCTTCATCATCCTCTTCATCCTGCT
GCTGTTCCTGGCCATCTTCATCTACGCCTTCCCGAACTATGCTGCCATGAAGCTGGTGAAGCCCTTCAGC
ACGCGTGCCACGAACTTCTCTCTGTTAAAGCAAGCAGGAGACGTGGAAGAAAACCCCGGTCCTATGGTGA
GCAAGGGCGAGGAGGATAACATGGCCATCATCAAGGAGTTCATGCGCTTCAAGGTGCACATGGAGGGCTC
CGTGAACGGCCACGAGTTCGAGATCGAGGGCGAGGGCGAGGGCCGCCCCTACGAGGGCACCCAGACCGCC
AAGCTGAAGGTGACCAAGGGTGGCCCCCTGCCCTTCGCCTGGGACATCCTGTCCCCTCAGTTCATGTACG
GCTCCAAGGCCTACGTGAAGCACCCCGCCGACATCCCCGACTACTTGAAGCTGTCCTTCCCCGAGGGCTT
CAAGTGGGAGCGCGTGATGAACTTCGAGGACGGCGGCGTGGTGACCGTGACCCAGGACTCCTCCCTGCAG
GACGGCGAGTTCATCTACAAGGTGAAGCTGCGCGGCACCAACTTCCCCTCCGACGGCCCCGTAATGCAGA
AGAAGACCATGGGCTGGGAGGCCTCCTCCGAGCGGATGTACCCCGAGGACGGCGCCCTGAAGGGCGAGAT
CAAGCAGAGGCTGAAGCTGAAGGACGGCGGCCACTACGACGCTGAGGTCAAGACCACCTACAAGGCCAAG
AAGCCCGTGCAGCTGCCCGGCGCCTACAACGTCAACATCAAGTTGGACATCACCTCCCACAACGAGGACT
ACACCATCGTGGAACAGTACGAACGCGCCGAGGGCCGCCACTCCACCGGCGGCATGGACGAGCTGTACAA
GACCGGTGCCACGAACTTCTCTCTGTTAAAGCAAGCAGGAGACGTGGAAGAAAACCCCGGTCCTATGGTC
CGCGCGAGGCACCAGCCGGGTGGGCTTTGCCTCCTGCTGCTGCTGCTCTGCCAGTTCATGGAGGACCGCA
GTGCCCAGGCTGGGAACTGCTGGCTCCGTCAAGCGAAGAACGGCCGCTGCCAGGTCCTGTACAAGACCGA
ACTGAGCAAGGAGGAGTGCTGCAGCACCGGCCGGCTGAGCACCTCGTGGACCGAGGAGGACGTGAATGAC
AACACACTCTTCAAGTGGATGATTTTCAACGGGGGCGCCCCCAACTGCATCCCCTGTAAAGAAACGTGTG
AGAACGTGGACTGTGGACCTGGGAAAAAATGCCGAATGAACAAGAAGAACAAACCCCGCTGCGTCTGCGC
CCCGGATTGTTCCAACATCACCTGGAAGGGTCCAGTCTGCGGGCTGGATGGGAAAACCTACCGCAATGAA
TGTGCACTCCTAAAGGCAAGATGTAAAGAGCAGCCAGAACTGGAAGTCCAGTACCAAGGCAGATGTAAAA
AGACTTGTCGGGATGTTTTCTGTCCAGGCAGCTCCACATGTGTGGTGGACCATACCAATAATGCCTACTG
TGTGACCTGTAATCGGATTTGCCCAGAGCCTGCTTCCTCTGAGCAATATCTCTGTGGGAATGATGGAGTC
ACCTACTCCAGTGCCTGCCACCTAAGAAAGGCTACCTGCCTGCTGGGCAGATCTATTGGATTAGCCTATG
AGGGAAAGTGTATCAAAGCAAAGTCCTGTGAAGATATCCAGTGCACTGGTGGGAAAAAATGTTTATGGGA
TTTCAAGGTTGGGAGAGGCCGGTGTTCCCTCTGTGATGAGCTGTGCCCTGACAGTAAGTCGGATGAGCCT
GTCTGTGCCAGTGACAATGCCACTTATGCCAGCGAGTGTGCCATGAAGGAAGCTGCCTGCTCCTCAGGTG
TGCTACTGGAAGTAAAGCACTCCGGATCTTGCAACTCCATTTCGGAAGACACCGAGGAAGAGGAGGAAGA
TGAAGACCAGGACTACAGCTTTCCTATATCTTCTATTCTAGAGTGGACCGGTGGATCCGGTGCCACGAAC
TTCTCTCTGTTAAAGCAAGCAGGAGACGTGGAAGAAAACCCCGGTCCTATGGAAGACGCCAAAAACATAA
AGAAAGGCCCGGCGCCATTCTATCCGCTGGAAGATGGAACCGCTGGAGAGCAACTGCATAAGGCTATGAA
GAGATACGCCCTGGTTCCTGGAACAATTGCTTTTACAGATGCACATATCGAGGTGGACATCACTTACGCT
GAGTACTTCGAAATGTCCGTTCGGTTGGCAGAAGCTATGAAACGATATGGGCTGAATACAAATCACAGAA
TCGTCGTATGCAGTGAAAACTCTCTTCAATTCTTTATGCCGGTGTTGGGCGCGTTATTTATCGGAGTTGC
AGTTGCGCCCGCGAACGACATTTATAATGAACGTGAATTGCTCAACAGTATGGGCATTTCGCAGCCTACC
GTGGTGTTCGTTTCCAAAAAGGGGTTGCAAAAAATTTTGAACGTGCAAAAAAAGCTCCCAATCATCCAAA
AAATTATTATCATGGATTCTAAAACGGATTACCAGGGATTTCAGTCGATGTACACGTTCGTCACATCTCA
TCTACCTCCCGGTTTTAATGAATACGATTTTGTGCCAGAGTCCTTCGATAGGGACAAGACAATTGCACTG
ATCATGAACTCCTCTGGATCTACTGGTCTGCCTAAAGGTGTCGCTCTGCCTCATAGAACTGCCTGCGTGA
GATTCTCGCATGCCAGAGATCCTATTTTTGGCAATCAAATCATTCCGGATACTGCGATTTTAAGTGTTGT
TCCATTCCATCACGGTTTTGGAATGTTTACTACACTCGGATATTTGATATGTGGATTTCGAGTCGTCTTA
ATGTATAGATTTGAAGAAGAGCTGTTTCTGAGGAGCCTTCAGGATTACAAGATTCAAAGTGCGCTGCTGG
TGCCAACCCTATTCTCCTTCTTCGCCAAAAGCACTCTGATTGACAAATACGATTTATCTAATTTACACGA
AATTGCTTCTGGTGGCGCTCCCCTCTCTAAGGAAGTCGGGGAAGCGGTTGCCAAGAGGTTCCATCTGCCA
GGTATCAGGCAAGGATATGGGCTCACTGAGACTACATCAGCTATTCTGATTACACCCGAGGGGGATGATA
AACCGGGCGCGGTCGGTAAAGTTGTTCCATTTTTTGAAGCGAAGGTTGTGGATCTGGATACCGGGAAAAC
GCTGGGCGTTAATCAAAGAGGCGAACTGTGTGTGAGAGGTCCTATGATTATGTCCGGTTATGTAAACAAT
CCGGAAGCGACCAACGCCTTGATTGACAAGGATGGATGGCTACATTCTGGAGACATAGCTTACTGGGACG
AAGACGAACACTTCTTCATCGTTGACCGCCTGAAGTCTCTGATTAAGTACAAAGGCTATCAGGTGGCTCC
CGCTGAATTGGAATCCATCTTGCTCCAACACCCCAACATCTTCGACGCAGGTGTCGCAGGTCTTCCCGAC
GATGACGCCGGTGAACTTCCCGCCGCCGTTGTTGTTTTGGAGCACGGAAAGACGATGACGGAAAAAGAGA
TCGTGGATTACGTCGCCAGTCAAGTAACAACCGCGAAAAAGTTGCGCGGAGGAGTTGTGTTTGTGGACGA
AGTACCGAAAGGTCTTACCGGAAAACTCGACGCAAGAAAAATCAGAGAGATCCTCATAAAGGCCAAGAAG
GGCGGAAAGATCGCCGTGTAAGCGGCCGCGTGCAGGCTGCCTATCAGAAGGTGGTGGCTGGTGTGGCCAA
TGCCCTGGCTCACAAATACCACTGAGATCTTTTTCCCTCTGCCAAAAATTATGGGGACATCATGAAGCCC
CTTGAGCATCTGACTTCTGGCTAATAAAGGAAATTTATTTTCATTGCAATAGTGTGTTGGAATTTTTTGT
GTCTCTCACTCGGAAGGACATATGGGAGGGCAAATCATTTAAAACATCAGAATGAGTATTTGGTTTAGAG
TTTGGCAACATATGCCCATATGCTGGCTGCCATGAACAAAGGTTGGCTATAAAGAGGTCATCAGTATATG
AAACAGCCCCCTGCTGTCCATTCCTTATTCCATAGAAAAGCCTTGACTTGAGGTTAGATTTTTTTTATAT
TTTGTTTTGTGTTATTTTTTTCTTTAACATCCCTAAAATTTTCCTTACATGTTTTACTAGCCAGATTTTT
CCTCCTCTCCTGACTACTCCCAGTCATAGCTGTCCCTCTTCTCTCTAGAGGATCCTAGGGGGAGGCTAAC
TGAAACACGGAAGGAGACAATACCGGAAGGAACCCGCGCTATGACGGCAATAAAAAGACAGAATAAAACG
CACGGTGTTGGGTCGTTTGTTCATAAACGCGGGGTTCGGTCCCAGGGCTGGCACTCTGTCGATACCCCAC
CGAGACCCCATTGGGGCCAATACGCCCGCGTTTCTTCCTTTTCCCCACCCCACCCCCCAAGTTCGGGTGA
AGGCCCAGGGCTCGCAGCCAACGTCGGGGCGGCAGGCCCTGCCATAGCCTCGTCGGCCGGCTTGTCGACG
ACGGCGGTCTCCGTCGTCAGGATCATCCGGGCCACACGCCTAGCCCTCGACTGTGCCTTCTAGTTGCCAG
CCATCTGTTGTTTGCCCCTCCCCCGTGCCTTCCTTGACCCTGGAAGGTGCCACTCCCACTGTCCTTTCCT
AATAAAATGAGGAAATTGCATCGCATTGTCTGAGTAGGTGTCATTCTATTCTGGGGGGTGGGGTGGGGCA
GGACAGCAAGGGGGAGGATTGGGAAGACAATAGCAGGCATGCTGGGGATGCGGTGGGCTCTATGG
